>Addgene plasmid #227345 | pwAB-erg8erg19idi1erg20 | addgene full sequence | sequence record 458568 | Addgene NGS Result
TCGCGCGTTTCGGTGATGACGGTGAAAACCTCTGACACATGCAGCTCCCGGAGACGGTCACAGCTTGTCT
GTAAGCGGATGCCGGGAGCAGACAAGCCCGTCAGGGCGCGTCAGCGGGTGTTGGCGGGTGTCGGGGCTGG
CTTAACTATGCGGCATCAGAGCAGATTGTACTGAGAGTGCACCATATGCGGTGTGAAATACCGCACAGAT
GCGTAAGGAGAAAATACCGCATCAGGCGCCATTCGCCATTCAGGCTGCGCAACTGTTGGGAAGGGCGATC
GGTGCGGGCCTCTTCGCTATTACGCCAGCTGGCGAAAGGGGGATGTGCTGCAAGGCGATTAAGTTGGGTA
ACGCCAGGGTTTTCCCAGTCACGACGTTGTAAAACGACGGCCAGTGAATTCGAGCTCGGTACCCTTGCCT
TAATCTGGTGTGGGATGGACTTTGAATCGTTTCACAATTAAATTGTAGATACTTATAGAATACGTGGCGA
GAAAAACTCAAGTCGTCGCCTCTTCTCGTCTGTAGGCCTGCTGTCAAGTATCCCATCATAGGTTGTCTCC
TCAACTGCACATCCTCAATCCCAATACAGTGCAGGTCAAAGAAGATTTGGAATAAATTCTTCGAGCATCG
AGATCTAGCTTAGCCCAGTTGTGAGGTTATGTATAGCGTTTCGTCTTGATATATTTGTAATTCCACGGTC
AATTAATTCATTGAGCTGTCATTCATCTCGCGAACCGAACCGATACCATGCCACTCTGCATACTAACGGG
ATGCTTCGACCTTTTTCAGTTCCTCCCTGCAGTCAAACCAACAATATTAGTACCATGTCTCGACGTAATA
TCAACAGCCACAATGGCACCGAACGCCTAGCAACTGCTGGAGCTGTGGCCACCACGGCCACCATAGGGGA
CTAATACGCACTTCAACTGCTTCGAGAAGTCCTCAGCGGCATCATCGTCATCCCAGCTCTCTTCCCAAAG
GTGACCATTAGCGCCGTTTGCTGATCCAGAAGCTTGTTCGGTTTCTTCTTGTGGCCAGTCTGTAGATGGA
AACCGTCGGTCAGCGCAACTCTCATCTCACGAAGCAATCGAAGCTTCCAGTAATGCAATCAGGTCGCTGG
TCTTCCTTGCTATTTTCACCGGGCGGAATCCACTATTATTGTCTGACCTTCAACGGGGAAATCCTCGAAT
TCATCGTCTTCCTCCAACACGGGGGGCTTCTGCTGTTGGGGTTGCTGTGAAGCTTCGGGCTTATCGTGGG
ATTGTGTTGAGTTCGACATGGTGGGTGGGGGTGAGAGAACGATGCGTTTGGAGTATTAGGCGATAGACCA
GATATGTTTTCAAAAGTGGATATTCAGGAAGGGCTCGAATGTGAGAGAGCCGAAGCTAGTAATCGCCCGT
TTGGGTTTGGGGGAACACCTTCATCCATAGTAAGCTTGTGCGTTGTTCCCAAACACGGGACCTGCTAGCC
ATAAGGAATTTTTAGATAGGGATTATTATGATTTTTGTTCTACGTATTCTATTAGATTTTTTGTTTAAAT
TTTGTTTTTTTGTTTTTTTGTTTTTTTTGTTCCTTGTCTATATGAAAAAAATTTTCATCTACATACTACG
TAGATTGTCACCGCTCAGGAGGGGCAACAACAGATCTTACCTAAGTACACTAGTAAGGTCCGAGACAGTA
AGGGATTGATCTAAATGAGGGGCACACAGCAGCGATCATATGTGAAAGAAAAACTAGAAAGGCAAAAAAA
GAAAAGAAAAAGAGAAGAAAATTTTTCCTAGGTATCCGTAGTCTGTCAACATTGCCTCTTTGCCTCCTAA
CAGCATATGTACGGAGTATCTGTACGTACTCTAGATAGCGAGAGTAAAAAAAAAAAAGATTTTCACTGTG
GACCAGACAGGCGCCACTCGGCCGGGCCACAGCTGCTTGGGTGTTGACCGGGAGCGGACCAATTAAGGAC
TCGAACGACCGCGGGGTTCAAATGCAAACAAGTACAACACGCAGCAAACGAAGCAGCCCACCACTGCGTT
GATGCCCAGTTTGACTGTCCGAAATCCACCGGAAAGGTGGAAACATACTATGTAACAATCAGAGGGAAGA
AAAAATTTTTATCGACGAGGCAGGATAGTGACTGATGGTGGGGTCATGGTCGGGTCTCCGAGCGAAAGAG
AACCAAGGAAACAAGATCAACGAGGTTGGTGTACCCAAAAGGCCGCAGCAACAAGAGTCATCGCCCAAAA
GTCAACAGTCTGGAAGAGACTCCGCCGTGCAGATTCTGCGTCGGTCCCGCACATGCGTGGTGGGGGCATT
ACCCCTCCATGTCCAATGATAAGGGCGGCGGTCGAGGGCTTAAGCCCGCCCACTAATTCGCCTTCTCGCT
TGCCCCTCCATATAAGGATTCCCCCTCCTTCCCCTCCCACAACTTTTTTCCTTCTTTCTCTCTTCGTCCG
CATCAGTACGTATATCTTTCCCCCATACCTCCTTTCCTACTCTTCTTCCATTCATTCAACTCTTCTCCTT
ACTGACATCTGTTTTGCTCAGTACCTCTACGCGATCAGCCGTAGTATCTGAGCAAGCTTCTCTACAGAAT
CTTTCTAGTATCTTACAAAGAACTACAAAGTTCGCACCACCTTCAAACCCATGTCTTATCCGCCATCCGG
GAGCACCGCCTTGTCCGCCCCGGGCAAGGTCCTTCTTACCGGTGGTTACCTCGTTTTAGACCGCAATTAC
ACGGGGACAGTGATCGCACTCGATGCTAGGATCCACGTTATCGTTCAACAATTGAAAAGAGGCCATCGAC
GTGGTGCATCATTCAGCTCAGTGAAGGGGGGTCCCGATACGGAGACAGTCGAGGACGGAAGTGCTGTGGA
CGACAAGGAAAAAGAAGACGTCGTGGTTGTACGCTCGCCGCAATTTGTCAATGCAATTTGGGAGTACGGT
ATACAGCGTTGTGAGAATGGAGGTGGAATCAAAGTGATTCAAAGGAACGACGGGTAAGAGAGTGTTTTTG
ACCTCTCCAGTTCAATAACTAAGGGATCCCAGGCGTTCCAATCCGTTCGTCGAAACTTCCCTCAACTACG
CTCTCACCTATATCAGCTATGTGGCCGACTCGAAGGACTTTGGGTCCCTCTCCGTGACCATCCTGGCCGA
CACTGATTACTACTCTGAGACTGCCTTCTCTAGGGTTTCTGAGTCCCCTGGAAGATTCGTGAACTTCGGT
GTTCCTCTTCACGAGGCCCACAAGACAGGACTAGGTTCCTCTGCGGCTCTAGTAACTGCCCTAGTATCAT
CCCTCGTTATTCACCGTACCCTGCAGCCTGACGACCTTGGAGCTTCTCGTGACAAGCTTCATAACTTGGC
ACAGGCTGCCCACTGTGCTGCTCAAGGTAAAGTGGGATCCGGGTTTGATGTGGCTGCTGCTATCTACGGC
TCTTGCCTATATCGCCGATTCTCCCCAAGCATTTTGGAATCCGTCGGCGACGCCGGTTCACCTGGGTTTG
AAGAGCGGCTGTTTGCAGTCGTGGAGGACGCCGACCCTAAGCATCCGTGGGATACAGAGTGCTTGGATTT
CGGCATGCGACTTCCTCGAGGCATGCAGATGGTCCTGTGCGATGTTGAGTGCGGCTCAAATTCCCCTTCG
ATGGTCAAGAAAGTGCTCGAATGGCGAAAACAAAACCAGCAGGAAGCCGATCTTCTTTGGGCTGCCCTCC
AGTCAAACAATGAAAGGCTCTGTCTTCAGCTCAAGCAGCTAGCCCAGAGCCCTGACCAAGAATCGCCCGA
AGATTTCAATGATGTCCGCAACCTCATCCAGCGCTCACGCAATCACCTTCGCAGCATGACCCGCAAGGCG
GGAGTCCCCATTGAGCCGCGGGTACAGACAGAACTGCTTGATGCCGTGTCAGCCGTTGACGGAGTGATTG
GTGGTGTGGTTCCTGGTGCGGGAGGGTATGATGCGATTGCTGTCTTGATCCGCGATGACCAGGAGGTGCT
TAAAAAGTTAACTGAGCTCTTTAAGAACTGGGAAAGTAAGGTGGAGGACGATTTCGGTGGCAAGATCGGA
ACTGTCCGGCTCCTCGGTGTGCGTCACGGCTCAGATGGAGTCAAAAATGAGGTTCTCGACCAATATGCCG
GTTGGCTTTAAGATGTCTCTTGATACGATGTCTCTGCCGATACGAAGAAAGAAATCAGATACCAGTACAT
AAATTGATCAATCCAAGAACGGAAACGAACAAAAGAAACATATTTGACTGTAAAAGTGGAGGCCGCTTTT
GGTGACTGGAAATATTGCATGACTGGGGAAGCTGGAGTTGAATGATTGGTCAATTACGATGTATGTAGAA
GTAGTATGAGGATGAATCCACTTAATTAATTGATGCATCTATACGCGCTATCCTTCTCTCAGGCTTTTTT
ACTGTCACTAGTCCATGGGATGTTGATTCGTACCTGCTCCCACGCACGAGGTAAGGAGCCCCACTGCAGC
ATTGTGGCGGTCCTCAGCCTTACGAAGCACCAAACTCGATACGTCAATCAGTGCTAGGTAGGTACGTCTG
TACTCCGGCCCCTGGTATCGAGACGATGAATGAAGTTCCGGACCAGAATTCCCAGAATCGCATTGAAGAT
GTGTTTCATTGTGTTCTATTTGGGGTCCAGTGTGATGGTATGACGCCAGCCGGGACCGCGAGCCATGCAA
CCATGACAAGCGCGTGATCCTCATTTGCCTACCGGTGAATCTTTTCAGGAATCAGGAGAGCAGAAGAGGC
TTAGAGAGATCGCTAAGCCCATGATATGAGTGTCGAGAGGGAAGAGGGGCAGTGGACCATAGTTGATCCG
GTCCGATATCTCGGCCCGGAAACGGAAAGGTCACACCGAGTGCCCCTCATTTTTCCATTGCTTCCATCCA
TTAAGCTTGGGTGGGATGCTGTGGTCTGTAGTGTTAGTCTGTATGGCCAGATTGTAAATTACATCATGCC
CCTCTATGGGGATGCCTCAGGTATGGGACCCCAGGGTATCATTTCCCCCTCAATTGCTTGAACTACGGAA
CAAAGGACAAAAAGATAGAGTAATAGCCGGGATCGTCTTCCTCGTAGCCTAGGTAGTACTGCCCCCTCGA
TTCCGAAAAACTGGCAAAAGATTCACGAGATGGTAGGATTGAGTACCCGGCATGCTGGATTTGAGGCACG
CTTATTGGCCAGACCGGTAGCTGCCGAGGAGAGGCAGAGTCCCAAATATCGTGAGTCTCCTGCTTTGCCC
GGTGTATGAAACCGGAAAGGGCTGCTGGGAGCTGGGGAGCGGCGCAAGCCGGGAAAACAGCTGACAAGGA
CCCATTTCACTCTGGATCTTGAGGAGAGCTGTAGCTTTTGCCCCGTCTGTCCACCCGGTGACTGGATTAG
TGACCTGGTCGTTGCGTCAGTCAACATTGCTCTTTTTTTATCTCCCCCTCCCCCGCCGTCCGACTTTTCT
CCCCTTTTCTACTCTCTTCGTATACTCACCACTGCAATCACCTTATCCCTTTGTCTTTTTACTTAAAGTG
AGTCGTCTCCCGCCCATCATTCCCTTTGGATCTTCACTTTCAAGTGCCTACCGTTTCCCTTTCCACACAG
ATTGACTGACAGCTACCCCGCCACACCAACAGACACATCTAAACAATGGCTGCTCCTTCTGACAGTACGG
TCTTTCGGGCCACCACCACAGCCCCAGTCAATATCGCTGTTATCAAGTTTGTCTTCCATACCCCTGAATA
GCACGATTGTCACTAGGCTACATTGATACTAATCATGGATCTGAAGATACTGGGGTAAAAGGGACGCCAC
TCTGAACTTGCCTACGAACTCCTCCCTCTCTGTAACCCTCTCGCAGCGTTCTTTGCGCACCCTCACCACT
GCCTCATGCTCTGCCAAGTACCCGACTGCCGACGAGCTTATCCTCAATGGCAAACCTCAAGATATCCAGT
CCTCCAAGCGCACCCTTGCTTGCCTTTCGAATCTGCGCTCCCTCCGCCAGGAACTTGAAGCTGCCGACTC
TTCTCTGCCGAGACTGTCTACCCTTCCCCTACGGATCGTTTCCGAGAACAACTTCCCCACCGCCGCTGGC
CTCGCCAGTTCCGCCGCCGGTTTCGCAGCGCTCGTCCGTGCCGTCGCCGACCTTTACCAGCTTCCCCAGT
CCCCCCGAGACCTCAGCCGCATCGCTCGTCAGGGATCTGGTTCCGCTTGTCGGTCTCTGATGGGCGGATA
TGTGGCCTGGCGCGCCGGAAATCTTGCCGATGGTAGCGACAGCTTGGCTGAGGAGGTTGCTCCCGAGTCA
CACTGGCCTGAGATGCGTGCGCTCATCCTGGTCGTCAGCGCTGAAAAGAAGGATGTGCCCAGTACGGAGG
GTATGCAAACCACCGTTGCTACTTCCAACCTCTTCGCGACCCGCGCGGAATCTGTTGTACCCGAGCGGAT
GGCGGCTATTGAGACTGCCATTCAGAACCGAGATTTCCCTGCCTTCGCCGAGATTACCATGCGGGACTCC
AATGGCTTCCACGCCACCTGTCTCGACTCCTGGCCTCCCATCTTCTATATGAACGATGTCTCTCGCGCCG
CTGTTAGGCTCGTCCACGATATTAACCGTGCCGTCGGTCGTACGGTTTGCGCTTACACTTTTGATGCTGG
TCCGAACGCGGTCATCTACTACCTTGAGAAGGATTCTGAACTCGTTGCCGGTACCGTCAAGGCTATCCTG
GGCGCCAGCAGTGAGGGCTGGGACGGTCCGTTCTACGAACCTCTTAAGAGCTTCACCGCTCCGGGTGTGG
CATTGGATAAGGTGGACTCTAGGGCTGTTGATGTGCTCAAGGATGGTGTCAGTCGTGTGATCTTAACCGG
CGTCGGTGAGGGTCCTGTCAGTGTCAACGACCACCTCGTCAGTGAGACAGGTGACATTCTCTCCAACTAA
CGCGATCTGTAGTAGCTCGTGAAGGGTGGAGAGTATATGATGGTACTGCTATTCAATCTGGCATTGGACA
GTGAGTTTGAGTTTGATGTACAGTTGGAGTCGTTACTGCTGTCATCCCCTTATACTCTTCGATTGTTTTT
CGAACCCTAATGCCAAGCACGCTAGTCTATTATAGGAAAGGATCCCCTCTTATAGTTGCGGCGCTGGCTC
ATGATTGCCACTGACATGTCACTTGGACAACAATCCAGAATCTGCAGCACTAAAAAGGTCCACAACTCGT
GTGGCCACCCAAAGAGTGGGACAACAGGACAGCACCCGAGTCTAAGGGGCACACTAGGGGCTATTTTTGG
CCGACAATGGATCCCCCCAGATTTTCACTCTTCAAAGTTCACAGACCCTTCCACTAAGACCAAACGTGCG
AGGATAACATTCAATTAGGGCCAACCGTCATCTGACTGATCACAAACACCAATTGTCCAGCAGAAGAAGG
CCACTGTAACATTCTCTCCCTTACAGCATCCCTTAACGAATGATCGCAGGCAAAGTGGTGGAAGACACGA
CCACTAAGTTTGGAGACTAGACCAAAGTTGCAACGTCCCAAGAGAGCCCTGGAGGCTTCTCGATCTTGCC
GGCCTATAAACTTGGAAAAGTCCGCCGGCTATCTACAGGGTCGCTCGATTTGATTGGTTTGTCAGGGGCC
TTAGCCGAAGCTCTCGTGAAACCCGACGAATCAGATCATTCCAATGACGAGAAAAAGAGTATCCGAGTTT
CAATCATACGGCAACAACCCTGATACTAAATTACCTTTGCTTGGGATTGTCCCCTGTCGTTTTGAAAAAA
GGAAAAGAAAATTGAAATTGAAATTGAAAGAAAGTAAAATTCACCCTAAACCAAGGAAGAGTAAAAATAA
AATAAACCTAAGACTGCCCCCCCCGCTTTAGGTAGCTTTAATTAAATCCCCGTCTTTCTCCTCTGCTTTC
TTTCTCTTCCTCCTTTTCTCTCCACAGTCCTTCGTTAACTACTTACTAACTACGCGTTTCTATACACTCG
TTAATTTCTTCGAGTTTTATTATCGCTTCAGCGTCTTTGTTATTTTCAAACCGTCAAGATGGCGGAGATT
ACTATTTTATTCCCCTTTCCCCCTCCTCAAGGTCGGATCGATAAGTACAATACCCCTCTTTGGATTTTTA
TTTTGTGTGAGCGTCATATTTTAGCTGTCACAATGAGCGTAACTACTACAACCACCGAGCCCCCTAGAAT
CACGGCGGAGAATGTCGCCACTCTCTTCCCAGAGGTCGATACTTCTTTGGCTCGTGAAGTCCTCCCAAAA
GCCGATGGCAATCCCTCCGCAGCTAGCAGCAACGAGCTGGCGGGTTATGACGACGAACAGGTCCGTCTAA
TGGATGAAGTATGCATCGTTCTGGATGATGATGACAAGCCTATTGGAAGTGCCAGCAAGAAGACCTGTAA
GATAATCCCTCTACATGACTACTCGTCTGGGTTGCAGTGTGGTTTTCCTGCTAGCGTTTTGCCTCTTCCC
CTCTCTGCTAATACCGTTTACTGATGGCTCATCCAATTGGTGAAAAATAGGCCACCTCATGACCAACATT
GACCGCGGCCTTCTCCACCGTGCCTTTTCCGTGTTCCTCTTCGATTCCAACAAGCGCTTGCTTCTCCAAC
AGCGCGCCACTGAGAAGATTACATTCCCAGATATGTGGACAAACACTTGCTGCTCTCACCCTCTTGGAAT
TGCTGGCGAGACCGGTTCTGAGCTGGATGCCGCTATCTTGGGCGTGAAGCGGGCTGCGCAGCGGAAGTTG
GAACATGAGCTTGGAATTAAGCCGGAGCAAGTACCCCTGGATAAGTTCGATTTCTTCACGAGAATACATT
ACAAGGCTCCTAGTGATGGGAAGTGGGGAGAGCATGAGAGTATGTTTGATATCCTTTGACATTCATTTCA
TGATCACCGGTCGTCGAAAACTAACATTATTAAGTCGACTATATTCTCTTCATCCAGGCAGATGTAGAGC
TGAAGCCTAGCCCGAATGAGGTTCGAGACACGAAGTACGTCTCGGCTGACGAATTGAAGACGATGTTTGA
GCAGCCGGGGTTGAAATTCACGCCTTGGTTCAAACTTATCTGCAATTCGATGTTGTTCGAATGGTGGAGC
CATCTCGGCTCTCCAACCCTGGAGAAGTACAAGGGCGAGAAAGGTATCCGGCGTATGTGAATGAACCGTA
TGATTATATGACGTCTACCAGCCAACCTGACACATTATCGAAAGATGGTTGGACTCGGGACCACACTGCA
TACCCGGGTTCCCGCTACTTGCAACCTCTGAGCTGCACAAAGCACTACAGATGATATTCTCTTAAGATTT
ATGATGACGATTCGATTAGGCCAGATATAGTGGCAGTAATGCAATAAAAGTGCCAAAAAAGTCCCTGCCC
ATGTAGACCGTCGCTAGTAGCTATAGTCTCCCAATATACTTCGTAGATATTTACTTTATAATGTATAATG
ATGTTGACTCCTAATGAATGGGCGTGAATGGTAAGGGTACACGTGACCCCGCTAGCCCCACCACCAGATC
GTTTTATCGTGAAGTTATTGAGGGACGGCTCACCAGCTCACTTACCACCATCGGCCCATTAGCTCATTAC
GCAGATCCTCTGGCATATTATGCAACCCATGGCCCTATTTAGATCGCTTTGCAATCCCAGCAGCTTGCAT
GGGTGACAGATTAGTCACAGAATCCCTAGTGTCACTATGGTGAATGAAGTTTACGTTATGAATAGCATCA
AGTATACGCATTTTGGCGGGTATTGATTAGTAGCCACACGCAAGTAAATCGTTGTTCCATGACAGGCGGA
ATGAGATGTAGGGCTCCTTTCCACCAATGAACCGCGAATGTGATCGTTTATCAAGGGGACATCCCGAGGA
TCGATGCATAGATAGTACTATTTTGAGATCCGGAATATAACAACACCGACTGCGTGAAGCTTCCCCACCT
TTTTCAATTTTAGTATTATGACTATTTTCTTTTTTAGGGTCAGCTGAGCAGGGACAAGAGGGCCTAGACA
TAAAAAGACGCAAAGGACAGAAAGATGCCGAACGAGTTGGAAAGGAAAGAACGGGTACGGGGATGAGATC
TCCGCCGATTTCCCCGATGTTTGGCTATAGCACGAAAGAAATACGGAGAGGGAATGGGTCAATCTTTTAG
CAGGAGGGGAGAACCCCAGATTCGCGCAACAACAACATCACAATTCAAATTTGTCATGTTGTGTTTATGA
ACCGGTTAATGAGGGTATCCAGCACGGGGGTTGAAGGTGGATCTCATACAGGAGAATTATTATCTATTTT
CTAATTTCTACACTGCATGAATGGCATGTCATAGGTGTTTCGGGTCCATGGAAGAAGAGAAGGTGATGAT
GTCATGTGATGGCGGGGATTTTCGGGAGGCGCCTGGGTCCTGTTGGGCCTGAGGCCAGCAACCAGCGTCA
TCGTTGAACCCCACCAAACAAGTCCAAGTCGTCACGGGAAGAAAAGGGAAGAAGGACACGAACTTCCATC
CATTACCCTCGGGCACTGGGAAATGACTAACTAAATACTACTTCTTCTGCCTTGTTTCTCGGCTTCTTCT
TCTTTCTCCTTTTTTCCCTTTTTCTTATATATCATCATAACCCCCGCCTCTTCTTCTTTCCCCTCCCCTC
CAATTCTCAGCATCACGCCAGCAACCGGTCAGTGAAATCATACTGATACCATCCGTTCCCCACTACCCGG
TGAGTTCTTTCGAGTGCTGTTGCCCCTCCATTAGTGGCTCAGCTGCCCCTCCTCGTCCCTCCCTTTGCCA
ATGACACTTTTATTAAATCCCCTGCTCCGTATTCGTCGTTCGGTAAAGATCCTTAGTTCGGAAGCTCCTA
CAGAACTTATTTCTAGCTGTTCACTTCCTCCTCCATCCTTTCCTTCTCCTCTTCCATTTCTTCTCCCAAA
CTAATCCAATTCCTAGTCGAGTAAGACCAGCTATCTGATCGAATCTTTCAACTATCACAAATGCCTGCCA
CTGACCGTGCCGCTTTCCAGGAGGTCTTCCCCTCCTTGGCCGAAGATATCCTGGCCTATGCGAAGGAGTC
AAACTTGCCCGAAAATGCCCTCCAGTGGTTTGAGAAGGTATACTCCCCGTTTTTTGCACGATTCGCTGCG
GAGGACATGGACTGACCACTCTTGCTACGTACAACAGGCCCTCAATGTTAACGTTCCCGGTGGAAAGCTG
AACCGCGGTCTTTCCTGCCCCGACACCGGTCTCGCTCTTCTGGAGAAGCCCCTGACCGAGGAGCAGTTCA
AGCACCTCAGCATTCTGGGATGGCTCACCGAGCTTCTCCAGGCTTTCTTCCTGGTCAGCGATGACATTAT
GGACAGCTCGATCACCCGTCGTGGTCAGCCATGCTGGTACCGTCAGGAGGGTGTCGGTCTGATCGCCATT
AACGATGCCTTCCTGCTCGAATCTTCCATTTATGTCATTCTCAAGAAGCACTTCCGCTCGCACCCCGCCT
ACGCCGACTTCATCGATCTCTTCCACGAGACTACTTGGCAGACTGAGCTAGGTCAGCTCTGTGACCTGAT
TACCGCCCCCGAGGACAAGGTCGACCTCAACAACTTCTCCATGGAGAAGTATATGTTCATCGTCACCTAC
AAGACCGCCTACTACAGCTTCTACCTGCCTGTCGCCCTGGCTCTGCTCTACCTTCAGCGTGCCACGCCCA
GCAACCTCCGCCAGGCCCACGACATCCTCATCCCTCTGGGCCAGTACTTCCAGGTTCAGGATGACTACCT
CGATGCCTACGGCGATCCTGAAGTCATTGGTAAGATCGGTACCGATATCAAGGACAACAAGTGCTCTTGG
CTCGTCAATCAGGCTCTCCAGCGCTGCAATGCTGAGCAGCGCAAGGTCCTCGACGAGGCCTACGGCCGTA
AGGATGACGCTCTTGAGGCCAAGGTCAAGGCTCTCTACAAGGAGCTAGATCTCGAGAAGGTCTACCAAGA
GTACGAGGAGAAGATCGTCGGCGAGCTGAAGGAGAAGATCGCTGCCGTGGATGAGTCTGGGGGCCTGAAG
AAGGAGGTCTTCAACGCCTTCCTCGGCAAGATCTACAAGCGCTCCAAATAAGGGGCTGGTTAATATGTGC
GGGGATGCAATTATGAACCTTTTATGAGCACAAAAATATGGAATTCTCATGAAATTAGACTTCAATTATG
TAGTTGATTCTACAGAACTTGAATCATGATTTTATTCGTTAAACTTGTTGCCATCTGTAGACTGTGCACT
GTTCGGTAACTGAATAACTTATTAGCACGAAGCCCGTTAGTTTAATCACGTTCAACTGCTCCTGCCGGCG
GATACAATGACAGTATGGGTGCACTTGATCAATGTATCTCTGTTCCTGATGGGCCATTTCAACGCACACG
TATCATAATTCTTAGAGCCATCAATGATGCTTGGAGGCCTCTCCCTTATAGCAGTGCCTATCCTCCCTGA
CTGCTCGATATTAATTGATCCATCTCTTCAGTTTACCACCAACAACCTGTACAAGTAACATCATCAATCC
CTGCATGTCTGGCGTGGCACACCGACAAGTGTTTGGATAGTACAAATGTTGTATTATATCTTATACTAAA
ACACTGTCCATGTCAGAAAAGTCTTGATGGAAATGTGTAGTCGCGAAATATGATCCCTGGTGGCGCAGTG
ACCAAACTATCGTGAGAGATATATATCGTAGCTTGCCACTAGCGAGTAGCTTTACGCCAAATTACATGAC
TTCCACACAACAGTACACTTCCGTCACAGGTCAGAAAAGCGTCTTGCGGACAACTTTCCCTCTTCAAGTT
ATTCTAAGTACTAGTTTGTGTGTTGGATCCTGATCACAGATTGTCGATTTAAATCCTCATATAACCGTCG
CGAGTTAGTACCAAGGAATTGAACCTCTCGAACTACTTGAGGATGTACGTACTACTAAGCCCGACCGACA
ACCCGGAGAATGGCAACTAAGCAGTCCTGTTCCTACTAGTAGACTAGTAGTAGCTAGCGAATTTACAGGC
ATACTGCGTGGAAAAAGTAAACTGAATGCACCGGCCCCCTTTGTGGCAATCGACAGTTATGAAAAAGCTG
AGCTAAGCCCCAGCCACCAGCATATTTACAGAGGATTTCAAATGAAAGCAGGGAATGCTTGTTGTTTTCC
TTTGGGGCATGGAAGGGGGCATGGGAACGACACGTGACCACGACGGCCATCTTCACTATTGCCGAATGCG
GCGACGACTCCCGTTAACGTTGCAACGACGAGAACAGACTTTGCTACAGTTCGTCTCTCCCAATGCAATT
GAATCAAGGCCAATCATCTATGTCATTATTCGGTGGTCTGCACGCATATGCAAAGCTTGCTTGCCGGCTG
TATGTGCCAGGAGCTTCGGAAACTGAGTTTGGAACACCCACCTCCTTACGGTAGCGACGTGGCTGACCTG
ACGTGTACCGCAGATTGTCTCTCAGGGAGGCAAATTCTTGAGTCTAGAATTGTATATATACAGTGTCAAT
ATGATTCAAGGTGGATGTCAGCGGTCTCAAGAGCGTAACGGTAGGATTCGCCAGATCGATTCTCAGACCA
TATTGGCGATTGAGCACACAACTCCCAATGGAGACGATCGTTATCGCTCGCATGATATGGTCTTGGCTTC
CCAATAATATTAAAAGACTCTAGAAGATTTTGACAATGTGACCTCATTCATTTGGCTGGAAACGAGCTTG
TGATTGCCCTTTGAGTGATCGGTGGAATGCTCGTCCAAGTTCTTTGCATGCCGTAATTGAGACATAGTCT
CCACTGTCGCATGTGGTAGTAACTCTATCTTGGTATAAATCATACTTAATATCTAGCCAATCGCTTTGGG
AAAACAATTTGATCAGCATCTCTGCGACTCTTGACTGGCACTTTCTTGACCCAACATGGAGGGGCCACGC
GGCGTCTATCTCTTCGGAGACCAGACAAGTGATTTCGACGCCGGCTTACGTCGCCTCCTACAAGTAAAGA
ATAACACAATTGTTGCATCGTTCTTCCAGAGATGCTTTCACGCTTTGCGCCAAGAGATCGCGAGGCTTTC
ACCATCTGAACGGAAGATCTTCCCCCGGTTTACGAGCATAGTGGATCTACTGGCGCGTCACCGGGAGTCA
GACCCTAATCCGGCTCTGGAGAGTGCGTTGACCTGTATCTATCAATTGGGATGCTTTATAAAGTACGTGT
AACTGCAGATCCTGACCCGTTTGAACGAGCCTAACCTGAGATAGCTACTACGGAGACCTTGGAAACGTGT
ACCCATCTGCTTCAGACTGCCATATAGTTGGCCTGTGCGCGGGTCTTCTTAGTTCTGCAGCTGTAAGCTG
TTCGAACAATGTTGGAGAATTGCTCCCCGCTGCGGTTGAAGCGGTGGTGGTAGCTCTCCGACTTGGTCTA
TGCGTCCTTAAAGTTCGAGAGCTGGTGAGCTCTGACCAAGCGTCGTCAACAAGCTGGTCAGTCTTGATTT
CAGGGATTAGCGAGAAAGATGCCTCGCAGCTTATAGGAGAATTCACTGCTGAACGGGTAAGTCAATTGAT
CTGAAATAGTTTGCAGGACAGAATGTTCTAACCACTGGATAAAGGCAATTCCTCCTTCATCCAAACCGTA
TATCAGTGCGGTGGGATATAACAGTATAACCATCAGCGCACCGCCTAAGGTCCTTGATGATTTAATTGAT
TCTAGGCTGTCTAAGAGCCATAAGCCGGTGAGGGCGCAAATCCATGGTCCTTACCATGCAGCACATCTGT
ACTATGGCCGAGATGTCGACAGGATCATCGAAAGCTGCCATAATGAGGTCGTTTCAAACTACACACCCCG
TATCCCCGTACTATCAAGTACTACGGGACAGCCGATAGAGGCCAAACACATGAAAGATCTACTTAAGGCC
GCCCTTGAAGAGATTCTACTACGTCAACTATGCTGGGAGAAAGTGACCGATGCCTGCTATTCCATATTAA
AAACTGCTCGTCATCAACCATGCAAGTTGTTCCCAATTTCAAGCACTGCGACACAAAGCTTGTTTACAGC
TCTTACGAAAGCCGGGATAACCGACATCGAAGTGGAAAATGGGCTCGGAGATGTTCCCACGAACCCGAAG
GACAACCTTAACATCAGCGGCAGGGCGGACTGCTCCAAGATAGCTATCATTGGCATGTCTGGACGATTCC
CAGAAGCTGATGGCACAGAGAGTTTCTGGGACCTTCTGTATAATGGCCTCGATGTACACCGGAAGGTGCC
TGCAGAGCGTTGGGATGTTGATGCCCACGTTGATCCTACCGGAACAAAACGGAACACCAGCAAGGTTCCA
TACGGATGCTGGATAAACGAACCGGGGTTATTTGACCCCCGCTTCTTCAATATGTCGCCACGCGAAGCCC
TCCAGGCAGATCCCGCTCAAAGACTTGCATTGCTCACGGCCTATGAAGCTCTTGAAATGGCCGGCTTTAT
CCCCGACAGCACCCCTTCTACACAGAGGGATCGAGTCGGCCTCTTCTATGGAATGACTAGCGATGACTAT
CGGGAGATAAATAGTGGTCAAGATATTGATACTTACTTTATCCCTGGTGGGAATCGTGCTTTCACACCTG
GCCGGATAAACTACTATTTCAAGTTCAGTGGGCCCAGCGTCAGCGTTGATACAGCTTGTTCTTCAAGTCT
TGCGGCTATTCATATGGCTTGCAATTCGATCTGGAGAAATGATTGCGATGCTGCTATTGCTGGAGGTGTC
AATATATTGACAAACCCTGATAACCATGCCGGTCTTGACCGTGGCCATTTCCTGTCCAGAACCGGGAATT
GCAACACATTTGACGATGGTGCTGATGGCTACTGTAGAGCAGATGGAGTGGGTACAATCATTCTCAAGCG
GCTGGAAGACGCTCAGGCGGACAACGATCCAATCCTCGGTGTGATCAATGGAGCCTATACCAATCATTCG
GCGGGGATCCTCTAGAGTCGACCTGCAGGCATGCAAGCTTGGCGTAATCATGGTCATAGCTGTTTCCTGT
GTGAAATTGTTATCCGCTCACAATTCCACACAACATACGAGCCGGAAGCATAAAGTGTAAAGCCTGGGGT
GCCTAATGAGTGAGCTAACTCACATTAATTGCGTTGCGCTCACTGCCCGCTTTCCAGTCGGGAAACCTGT
CGTGCCAGCTGCATTAATGAATCGGCCAACGCGCGGGGAGAGGCGGTTTGCGTATTGGGCGCTCTTCCGC
TTCCTCGCTCACTGACTCGCTGCGCTCGGTCGTTCGGCTGCGGCGAGCGGTATCAGCTCACTCAAAGGCG
GTAATACGGTTATCCACAGAATCAGGGGATAACGCAGGAAAGAACATGTGAGCAAAAGGCCAGCAAAAGG
CCAGGAACCGTAAAAAGGCCGCGTTGCTGGCGTTTTTCCATAGGCTCCGCCCCCCTGACGAGCATCACAA
AAATCGACGCTCAAGTCAGAGGTGGCGAAACCCGACAGGACTATAAAGATACCAGGCGTTTCCCCCTGGA
AGCTCCCTCGTGCGCTCTCCTGTTCCGACCCTGCCGCTTACCGGATACCTGTCCGCCTTTCTCCCTTCGG
GAAGCGTGGCGCTTTCTCATAGCTCACGCTGTAGGTATCTCAGTTCGGTGTAGGTCGTTCGCTCCAAGCT
GGGCTGTGTGCACGAACCCCCCGTTCAGCCCGACCGCTGCGCCTTATCCGGTAACTATCGTCTTGAGTCC
AACCCGGTAAGACACGACTTATCGCCACTGGCAGCAGCCACTGGTAACAGGATTAGCAGAGCGAGGTATG
TAGGCGGTGCTACAGAGTTCTTGAAGTGGTGGCCTAACTACGGCTACACTAGAAGAACAGTATTTGGTAT
CTGCGCTCTGCTGAAGCCAGTTACCTTCGGAAAAAGAGTTGGTAGCTCTTGATCCGGCAAACAAACCACC
GCTGGTAGCGGTGGTTTTTTTGTTTGCAAGCAGCAGATTACGCGCAGAAAAAAAGGATCTCAAGAAGATC
CTTTGATCTTTTCTACGGGGTCTGACGCTCAGTGGAACGAAAACTCACGTTAAGGGATTTTGGTCATGAG
ATTATCAAAAAGGATCTTCACCTAGATCCTTTTAAATTAAAAATGAAGTTTTAAATCAATCTAAAGTATA
TATGAGTAAACTTGGTCTGACAGTTACCAATGCTTAATCAGTGAGGCACCTATCTCAGCGATCTGTCTAT
TTCGTTCATCCATAGTTGCCTGACTCCCCGTCGTGTAGATAACTACGATACGGGAGGGCTTACCATCTGG
CCCCAGTGCTGCAATGATACCGCGAGACCCACGCTCACCGGCTCCAGATTTATCAGCAATAAACCAGCCA
GCCGGAAGGGCCGAGCGCAGAAGTGGTCCTGCAACTTTATCCGCCTCCATCCAGTCTATTAATTGTTGCC
GGGAAGCTAGAGTAAGTAGTTCGCCAGTTAATAGTTTGCGCAACGTTGTTGCCATTGCTACAGGCATCGT
GGTGTCACGCTCGTCGTTTGGTATGGCTTCATTCAGCTCCGGTTCCCAACGATCAAGGCGAGTTACATGA
TCCCCCATGTTGTGCAAAAAAGCGGTTAGCTCCTTCGGTCCTCCGATCGTTGTCAGAAGTAAGTTGGCCG
CAGTGTTATCACTCATGGTTATGGCAGCACTGCATAATTCTCTTACTGTCATGCCATCCGTAAGATGCTT
TTCTGTGACTGGTGAGTACTCAACCAAGTCATTCTGAGAATAGTGTATGCGGCGACCGAGTTGCTCTTGC
CCGGCGTCAATACGGGATAATACCGCGCCACATAGCAGAACTTTAAAAGTGCTCATCATTGGAAAACGTT
CTTCGGGGCGAAAACTCTCAAGGATCTTACCGCTGTTGAGATCCAGTTCGATGTAACCCACTCGTGCACC
CAACTGATCTTCAGCATCTTTTACTTTCACCAGCGTTTCTGGGTGAGCAAAAACAGGAAGGCAAAATGCC
GCAAAAAAGGGAATAAGGGCGACACGGAAATGTTGAATACTCATACTCTTCCTTTTTCAATATTATTGAA
GCATTTATCAGGGTTATTGTCTCATGAGCGGATACATATTTGAATGTATTTAGAAAAATAAACAAATAGG
GGTTCCGCGCACATTTCCCCGAAAAGTGCCACCTGACGTCTAAGAAACCATTATTATCATGACATTAACC
TATAAAAATAGGCGTATCACGAGGCCCTTTCGTC
Features (pLannotate 1.2.2; 17 found; start..end, strand, type, name):
    137..236     +  misc_feature   bom (fragment): basis of mobility region from pBR322
    242..399     -  CDS            lacZα (fragment): LacZα fragment of β-galactosidase; lacZ fragment
    921..1052    -  CDS            sem-1 (fragment): SEM1_NEUCR - Protein inferred from homology: Swiss-Prot protein existence level 3. Subunit of the 26S proteasome which plays a role in ubiquitin-dependent proteolysis. From Neurospora crassa (strain ATCC 24698 / 74-OR23-1A / CBS 708.71 / DSM 1257 / FGSC 987).
   5785..6912    +  CDS            MVD1 (fragment): MVD1_YEAST - Also known as ERG19, MPD. Experimental evidence at protein level: Swiss-Prot protein existence level 1. From Saccharomyces cerevisiae (strain ATCC 204508 / S288c) (Baker's yeast).
   8523..8858    +  CDS            IDI1 (fragment): IDI1_HUMAN - Experimental evidence at protein level: Swiss-Prot protein existence level 1. Catalyzes the 1,3-allylic rearrangement of the homoallylic substrate isopentenyl (IPP) to its highly electrophilic allylic isomer, dimethylallyl diphosphate (DMAPP). From Homo sapiens (Human).
   8924..9157    +  CDS            IDI1 (fragment): IDI1_YEAST - Also known as BOT2. Experimental evidence at protein level: Swiss-Prot protein existence level 1. Catalyzes the 1,3-allylic rearrangement of the homoallylic substrate isopentenyl (IPP) to its highly electrophilic allylic isomer, dimethylallyl diphosphate (DMAPP). From Saccharomyces cerevisiae (strain ATCC 204508 / S288c) (Baker's yeast).
  11138..12088   +  CDS            ERG20 (fragment): FPPS_YEAST - Also known as BOT3, FDS1, FPP1. Experimental evidence at protein level: Swiss-Prot protein existence level 1. Catalyzes the sequential condensation of isopentenyl pyrophosphate with the allylic pyrophosphates, dimethylallyl pyrophosphate, and then with the resultant geranylpyrophosphate to the ultimate product farnesyl pyrophosphate. From Saccharomyces cerevisiae (strain ATCC 204508 / S288c) (Baker's yeast).
  13916..14206   +  CDS            alb1 (fragment): ALB1_ASPFU - Also known as pksP From Neosartorya fumigata (strain ATCC MYA-4609 / Af293 / CBS 101355 / FGSC A1100) (Aspergillus fumigatus).
  14608..15999   +  CDS            wA (fragment): WA_EMENI - Experimental evidence at protein level: Swiss-Prot protein existence level 1. A polyketide synthase which condenses acetate units to form a heptaketide naphthopyrene YWA1, via a polyketomethylene intermediate step. YWA1 is a yellow pigment found in mature asexual spores (conidia). From Emericella nidulans (strain FGSC A4 / ATCC 38163 / CBS 112.46 / NRRL 194 / M139) (Aspergillus nidulans).
  16035..16057   -  protein_bind   lac operator (fragment): The lac repressor binds to the lac operator to inhibit transcription in E. coli. This inhibition can be relieved by adding lactose or isopropyl-β-D-thiogalactopyranoside (IPTG). lac repressor encoded by lacI
  16061..16091   -  promoter       lac promoter: promoter for the E. coli lac operon
  16106..16127   -  protein_bind   CAP binding site: CAP binding activates transcription in the presence of cAMP. E. coli catabolite activator protein
  16140..16232   -  CDS            lacI (fragment): lac repressor; lacI; The lac repressor binds to the lac operator to inhibit transcription in E. coli. This inhibition can be relieved by adding lactose or isopropyl-β-D-thiogalactopyranoside (IPTG).
  16415..17003   -  rep_origin     ori: high-copy-number ColE1/pMB1/pBR322/pUC origin of replication
  17174..18034   -  CDS            AmpR: β-lactamase; bla; confers resistance to ampicillin, carbenicillin, and related antibiotics
  18035..18139   -  promoter       AmpR promoter: bla
  18234..35      +  CDS            rop (fragment) (across the origin): Rop protein, which maintains plasmids at low copy number; rop
