[The description below was written by a language model from this plasmid's Addgene catalogue record and pLannotate feature annotations shown in this document.]
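Description:
pwAB-erg8erg19idi1erg20 is an 18.2 kb pUC19-based plasmid built to overexpress four mevalonate/isoprenoid pathway genes, erg8, erg19, idi1 and erg20, in the filamentous fungus Aspergillus oryzae. In E. coli it is maintained as a high-copy plasmid through the ColE1/pUC origin and selected with ampicillin via the β-lactamase gene and its native promoter. Remnants of the pUC19 cloning region (lacZα fragment, lac promoter, operator and CAP site) flank the large insert, which was assembled by ligation-independent cloning.

The insert consists of A. oryzae expression cassettes arranged in the same orientation. Homology-based annotation picks up three of them: a region resembling yeast MVD1/ERG19 (mevalonate diphosphate decarboxylase), a region matching IDI1 (isopentenyl diphosphate isomerase, interconverting IPP and DMAPP; annotated as two fragments), and a region matching ERG20 (farnesyl diphosphate synthase). The erg8 cassette (phosphomevalonate kinase) is not annotated, although a long unannotated stretch upstream of erg19 could accommodate it. Together these enzymes cover the later steps from phosphomevalonate to farnesyl diphosphate, so the plasmid would suit boosting precursor supply for terpenoid production, though the record states only overexpression as the purpose.

The promoters and terminators driving each gene are neither listed nor annotated, and no fungal selection marker is identified. Downstream of the cassettes are fragments homologous to the conidial pigment polyketide synthase gene (wA/alb1), while the other end of the insert contains a fragment resembling a proteasome subunit gene. With the "wA" in the plasmid name, this suggests flanking homology for integration at the wA locus, but the record does not confirm it.
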