Addgene plasmid #227345: pwAB-erg8erg19idi1erg20
Purpose: Overexpression of the erg8, erg19, idi1, and erg20 genes in Aspergillus oryzae
Depositing lab: Jun-ichi Maruyama. Depositing organization: The University of Tokyo.
Backbone
  Vector backbone: pUC19
  Vector type: Synthetic Biology
Growth in bacteria
  Bacterial resistance: Ampicillin, 100 μg/mL
  Growth temperature: 37°C
  Growth strain: DH5alpha
  Copy number: High Copy
Gene/Insert
  Gene/Insert name: Expression cassettes of the erg8, erg19, idi1, and erg20 genes
  Species: Aspergillus oryzae
  Cloning method: Ligation Independent Cloning
Terms and licenses: Academic/Nonprofit Terms; Industry Terms: Not Available to Industry
Depositor comments: erg8, erg19, idi1, erg20
How to cite: pwAB-erg8erg19idi1erg20 was a gift from Jun-ichi Maruyama (Addgene plasmid # 227345 ; http://n2t.net/addgene:227345 ; RRID:Addgene_227345)
